Addgene plasmid #166772: pcDNA3.1-Beta2
Purpose: Encodes a Gbeta subunit as a "non-optimal" component of a BRET2 biosensor for studying heterotrimeric G protein dissociation
Depositing lab: Bryan Roth. Depositing organization: University of North Carolina at Chapel Hill. Publication: TRUPATH, an open-source biosensor platform for interrogating the GPCR transducerome. Olsen RHJ, DiBerto JF, English JG, Glaudin AM, Krumm BE, Slocum ST, Che T, Gavin AC, McCorvy JD, Roth BL, Strachan RT. Nat Chem Biol. 2020 May 4. pii: 10.1038/s41589-020-0535-8. doi: 10.1038/s41589-020-0535-8. PubMed 32367019.
Backbone
  Vector backbone: pcDNA3.1
  Backbone manufacturer: Invitrogen
  Backbone size w/o insert (bp): 5353
  Vector type: Mammalian Expression
  Selectable markers: Neomycin (select with G418)
Growth in bacteria
  Bacterial resistance: Ampicillin, 100 μg/mL
  Growth temperature: 37°C
  Growth strain: NEB Stable
  Copy number: High Copy
Gene/Insert
  Gene/Insert name: GNB2
  Species: H. sapiens (human)
  Entrez Gene: GNB2 (a.k.a. HG2C1, SSS4, SSS4; NEDHYDF)
  Promoter: CMV
  Cloning method: Gibson Cloning
  Sequencing primers: 5′ CGCAAATGGGCGGTAGGCGTG; 3′ TAGAAGGCACAGTCGAGG
Terms and licenses: Academic/Nonprofit Terms; Industry Terms: Not Available to Industry
Depositor comments: These plasmids were generated as part of the Illuminating the Druggable Genome (IDG) program sponsored by the NIH Common Fund. The goal of this program is to identify, gather, and distribute information and resources for proteins that currently are not well-studied yet belong to commonly drug-targeted protein families: protein kinases, non-olfactory G-protein coupled receptors (GPCRs), and ion channels. The IDG program is designed to develop fundamental research tools for understudied proteins, elucidate their function, and disseminate the IDG-related resources and data to the greater scientific community.
How to cite: pcDNA3.1-Beta2 was a gift from Bryan Roth (Addgene plasmid # 166772 ; http://n2t.net/addgene:166772 ; RRID:Addgene_166772)
