[The description below was written by a language model from this plasmid's Addgene catalogue record and pLannotate feature annotations shown in this document.]
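Description:
pcDNA3.1-Beta2 is a mammalian expression plasmid built on the Invitrogen pcDNA3.1 backbone that carries the human GNB2 coding sequence, encoding the G protein β2 subunit. The full sequence record is about 6.4 kb. In bacteria it replicates from a high-copy ColE1/pUC-type origin and is selected with ampicillin through the β-lactamase gene and its native promoter. An f1 phage origin is also present. For mammalian cells, an SV40 enhancer/early promoter drives a neomycin phosphotransferase gene terminated by the SV40 polyadenylation signal, allowing G418 selection of stable transfectants.

The GNB2 open reading frame, inserted by Gibson assembly, sits downstream of the human CMV immediate-early enhancer and promoter and is followed by the bovine growth hormone polyadenylation signal, giving strong constitutive expression after transfection. T7 and SP6 phage promoters flank the insert, as is usual for this backbone. The annotation shows no epitope tag, luciferase or fluorescent protein fused to the subunit, so the record is consistent with an untagged Gβ2. Several short annotated fragments (a truncated HIV-1 LTR piece, bom, ble, lacI, RSF origin, and lac promoter/operator elements) appear to be backbone remnants or partial sequence matches rather than functional parts of the design.

The plasmid belongs to the TRUPATH platform of BRET2 biosensors, which report heterotrimeric G protein dissociation following GPCR activation. Gβ2 is supplied here as a "non-optimal" β subunit component, meaning one that was not chosen for the optimised sensor combinations. It would be co-expressed with the other components of the biosensor, which this record does not describe. It was produced under an NIH program developing tools for understudied druggable proteins.
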