Features (pLannotate 1.2.2; 22 found; start..end, strand, type, name):
     66..654     -  rep_origin     ori: high-copy-number ColE1/pMB1/pBR322/pUC origin of replication
    825..1685    -  CDS            AmpR: β-lactamase; bla; confers resistance to ampicillin, carbenicillin, and related antibiotics
   1686..1790    -  promoter       AmpR promoter: bla
   1849..1901    -  misc_feature   bom (fragment): basis of mobility region from pBR322
   2056..2435    +  enhancer       CMV enhancer: human cytomegalovirus immediate early enhancer
   2436..2639    +  promoter       CMV promoter: human cytomegalovirus (CMV) immediate early promoter
   2635..2668    +  LTR            5' LTR (truncated) (fragment): truncated 5' long terminal repeat (LTR) from HIV-1
   2684..2702    +  promoter       T7 promoter: promoter for bacteriophage T7 RNA polymerase
   2722..3741    +  CDS            GNB2: GBB2_HUMAN - Experimental evidence at protein level: Swiss-Prot protein existence level 1. Guanine nucleotide-binding proteins (G proteins) are involved as a modulator or transducer in various transmembrane signaling systems. The beta and gamma chains are required for the GTPase activity, for replacement of GDP by GTP, and for G protein-effector interaction. From Homo sapiens (Human).
   3775..3793    -  promoter       SP6 promoter: promoter for bacteriophage SP6 RNA polymerase
   3819..4043    +  polyA_signal   bGH poly(A) signal: bovine growth hormone polyadenylation signal
   4047..4068    +  promoter       SV40 promoter (fragment): SV40 enhancer and early promoter
   4089..4517    +  rep_origin     f1 ori (sequence partly withheld): f1 bacteriophage origin of replication; arrow indicates direction of (+) strand synthesis
   4531..4860    +  promoter       SV40 promoter: SV40 enhancer and early promoter
   4927..5718    +  CDS            neo: KKA2_KLEPN - Also known as kan, nptII. Experimental evidence at protein level: Swiss-Prot protein existence level 1. Resistance to kanamycin, neomycin, paromomycin, ribostamycin, butirosin and gentamicin B. From Klebsiella pneumoniae.
   5742..5900    +  CDS            ble (fragment): BLE_KLEPN - Experimental evidence at protein level: Swiss-Prot protein existence level 1. Binding protein with a strong affinity to the bleomycin family of antibiotics. Binds to CL990; an antimitotic-antibiotic compound. From Klebsiella pneumoniae.
   5895..6016    +  polyA_signal   SV40 poly(A) signal: SV40 polyadenylation signal
   6089..6105    -  protein_bind   lac operator: The lac repressor binds to the lac operator to inhibit transcription in E. coli. This inhibition can be relieved by adding lactose or isopropyl-β-D-thiogalactopyranoside (IPTG). lac repressor encoded by lacI
   6113..6143    -  promoter       lac promoter: promoter for the E. coli lac operon
   6158..6179    -  protein_bind   CAP binding site: CAP binding activates transcription in the presence of cAMP. E. coli catabolite activator protein
   6192..6284    -  CDS            lacI (fragment): lac repressor; lacI; The lac repressor binds to the lac operator to inhibit transcription in E. coli. This inhibition can be relieved by adding lactose or isopropyl-β-D-thiogalactopyranoside (IPTG).
   6286..6394    -  rep_origin     RSF ori (fragment): Plasmids containing the RSF 1030 origin of replication can be propagated in E. coli cells that contain additional plasmids with compatible origins.
>Addgene plasmid #166772 | pcDNA3.1-Beta2 | addgene full sequence | sequence record 330981 | Addgene NGS Result
AAGAACATGTGAGCAAAAGGCCAGCAAAAGGCCAGGAACCGTAAAAAGGCCGCGTTGCTGGCGTTTTTCC
ATAGGCTCCGCCCCCCTGACGAGCATCACAAAAATCGACGCTCAAGTCAGAGGTGGCGAAACCCGACAGG
ACTATAAAGATACCAGGCGTTTCCCCCTGGAAGCTCCCTCGTGCGCTCTCCTGTTCCGACCCTGCCGCTT
ACCGGATACCTGTCCGCCTTTCTCCCTTCGGGAAGCGTGGCGCTTTCTCATAGCTCACGCTGTAGGTATC
TCAGTTCGGTGTAGGTCGTTCGCTCCAAGCTGGGCTGTGTGCACGAACCCCCCGTTCAGCCCGACCGCTG
CGCCTTATCCGGTAACTATCGTCTTGAGTCCAACCCGGTAAGACACGACTTATCGCCACTGGCAGCAGCC
ACTGGTAACAGGATTAGCAGAGCGAGGTATGTAGGCGGTGCTACAGAGTTCTTGAAGTGGTGGCCTAACT
ACGGCTACACTAGAAGAACAGTATTTGGTATCTGCGCTCTGCTGAAGCCAGTTACCTTCGGAAAAAGAGT
TGGTAGCTCTTGATCCGGCAAACAAACCACCGCTGGTAGCGGTGGTTTTTTTGTTTGCAAGCAGCAGATT
ACGCGCAGAAAAAAAGGATCTCAAGAAGATCCTTTGATCTTTTCTACGGGGTCTGACGCTCAGTGGAACG
AAAACTCACGTTAAGGGATTTTGGTCATGAGATTATCAAAAAGGATCTTCACCTAGATCCTTTTAAATTA
AAAATGAAGTTTTAAATCAATCTAAAGTATATATGAGTAAACTTGGTCTGACAGTTACCAATGCTTAATC
AGTGAGGCACCTATCTCAGCGATCTGTCTATTTCGTTCATCCATAGTTGCCTGACTCCCCGTCGTGTAGA
TAACTACGATACGGGAGGGCTTACCATCTGGCCCCAGTGCTGCAATGATACCGCGAGACCCACGCTCACC
GGCTCCAGATTTATCAGCAATAAACCAGCCAGCCGGAAGGGCCGAGCGCAGAAGTGGTCCTGCAACTTTA
TCCGCCTCCATCCAGTCTATTAATTGTTGCCGGGAAGCTAGAGTAAGTAGTTCGCCAGTTAATAGTTTGC
GCAACGTTGTTGCCATTGCTACAGGCATCGTGGTGTCACGCTCGTCGTTTGGTATGGCTTCATTCAGCTC
CGGTTCCCAACGATCAAGGCGAGTTACATGATCCCCCATGTTGTGCAAAAAAGCGGTTAGCTCCTTCGGT
CCTCCGATCGTTGTCAGAAGTAAGTTGGCCGCAGTGTTATCACTCATGGTTATGGCAGCACTGCATAATT
CTCTTACTGTCATGCCATCCGTAAGATGCTTTTCTGTGACTGGTGAGTACTCAACCAAGTCATTCTGAGA
ATAGTGTATGCGGCGACCGAGTTGCTCTTGCCCGGCGTCAATACGGGATAATACCGCGCCACATAGCAGA
ACTTTAAAAGTGCTCATCATTGGAAAACGTTCTTCGGGGCGAAAACTCTCAAGGATCTTACCGCTGTTGA
GATCCAGTTCGATGTAACCCACTCGTGCACCCAACTGATCTTCAGCATCTTTTACTTTCACCAGCGTTTC
TGGGTGAGCAAAAACAGGAAGGCAAAATGCCGCAAAAAAGGGAATAAGGGCGACACGGAAATGTTGAATA
CTCATACTCTTCCTTTTTCAATATTATTGAAGCATTTATCAGGGTTATTGTCTCATGAGCGGATACATAT
TTGAATGTATTTAGAAAAATAAACAAATAGGGGTTCCGCGCACATTTCCCCGAAAAGTGCCACCTGACGT
CGACGGATCGGGAGATCTCCCGATCCCCTATGGTGCACTCTCAGTACAATCTGCTCTGATGCCGCATAGT
TAAGCCAGTATCTGCTCCCTGCTTGTGTGTTGGAGGTCGCTGAGTAGTGCGCGAGCAAAATTTAAGCTAC
AACAAGGCAAGGCTTGACCGACAATTGCATGAAGAATCTGCTTAGGGTTAGGCGTTTTGCGCTGCTTCGC
GATGTACGGGCCAGATATACGCGTTGACATTGATTATTGACTAGTTATTAATAGTAATCAATTACGGGGT
CATTAGTTCATAGCCCATATATGGAGTTCCGCGTTACATAACTTACGGTAAATGGCCCGCCTGGCTGACC
GCCCAACGACCCCCGCCCATTGACGTCAATAATGACGTATGTTCCCATAGTAACGCCAATAGGGACTTTC
CATTGACGTCAATGGGTGGAGTATTTACGGTAAACTGCCCACTTGGCAGTACATCAAGTGTATCATATGC
CAAGTACGCCCCCTATTGACGTCAATGACGGTAAATGGCCCGCCTGGCATTATGCCCAGTACATGACCTT
ATGGGACTTTCCTACTTGGCAGTACATCTACGTATTAGTCATCGCTATTACCATGGTGATGCGGTTTTGG
CAGTACATCAATGGGCGTGGATAGCGGTTTGACTCACGGGGATTTCCAAGTCTCCACCCCATTGACGTCA
ATGGGAGTTTGTTTTGGCACCAAAATCAACGGGACTTTCCAAAATGTCGTAACAACTCCGCCCCATTGAC
GCAAATGGGCGGTAGGCGTGTACGGTGGGAGGTCTATATAAGCAGAGCTCTCTGGCTAACTAGAGAACCC
ACTGCTTACTGGCTTATCGAAATTAATACGACTCACTATAGGGAGACCCAAGCTTGCCACCATGAGTGAG
CTGGAGCAACTGAGACAGGAGGCCGAGCAGCTCCGGAACCAGATCCGGGATGCCCGAAAAGCATGTGGGG
ACTCAACACTGACCCAGATCACAGCTGGGCTGGACCCAGTGGGGAGAATCCAGATGAGGACCCGGAGGAC
CCTCCGTGGGCACCTGGCAAAGATTTATGCCATGCACTGGGGGACCGACTCAAGGCTGCTGGTCAGCGCC
TCCCAGGATGGGAAGCTCATCATCTGGGACAGCTACACCACCAACAAGGTCCACGCCATCCCGCTGCGCT
CCTCCTGGGTAATGACCTGTGCCTACGCGCCCTCCGGAAACTTTGTGGCCTGTGGGGGGTTGGACAACAT
CTGCTCCATCTACAGCCTCAAGACCCGCGAGGGCAACGTCAGGGTCAGCCGGGAGCTGCCTGGCCACACT
GGGTACCTGTCGTGTTGCCGCTTCCTGGATGACAACCAAATCATCACCAGCTCTGGGGATACCACCTGTG
CCCTGTGGGACATTGAGACAGGCCAGCAGACAGTGGGTTTTGCTGGACACAGTGGGGATGTGATGTCCCT
GTCCCTGGCCCCCAATGGCCGCACGTTTGTGTCAGGCGCCTGTGATGCCTCTATCAAGCTGTGGGACGTG
CGGGATTCCATGTGCCGACAGACCTTCATCGGCCATGAATCCGACATCAATGCAGTGGCTTTCTTCCCCA
ACGGCTACGCCTTCACCACCGGCTCTGACGACGCCACGTGCCGCCTCTTCGACCTGCGGGCCGATCAGGA
GCTCCTCATGTACTCCCATGACAACATCATCTGTGGCATCACCTCTGTTGCCTTCTCGCGCAGCGGACGG
CTGCTGCTCGCTGGCTACGACGACTTCAACTGCAACATCTGGGATGCCATGAAGGGCGACCGTGCAGGAG
TCCTCGCTGGCCACGACAACCGCGTGAGCTGCCTCGGGGTCACCGACGATGGCATGGCTGTGGCCACGGG
CTCCTGGGACTCCTTCCTCAAGATTTGGAACTAATAACTCGAGCATGCATCTAGAGGGCCCTATTCTATA
GTGTCACCTAAATGCTAGAGCTCGCTGATCAGCCTCGACTGTGCCTTCTAGTTGCCAGCCATCTGTTGTT
TGCCCCTCCCCCGTGCCTTCCTTGACCCTGGAAGGTGCCACTCCCACTGTCCTTTCCTAATAAAATGAGG
AAATTGCATCGCATTGTCTGAGTAGGTGTCATTCTATTCTGGGGGGTGGGGTGGGGCAGGACAGCAAGGG
GGAGGATTGGGAAGACAATAGCAGGCATGCTGGGGATGCGGTGGGCTCTATGGCTTCTGAGGCGGAAAGA
ACCAGCTGGGGCTCTAGGGGGTATCCCC
[124 nt withheld, positions 4089-4212]
C
[91 nt withheld, positions 4214-4304]
A
[49 nt withheld, positions 4306-4354]
CCTTTGACGTTGGAGTCCACGTTCTTT
[37 nt withheld, positions 4382-4418]
ACCCTATCTCGGTCTATTCTTTTGATTTATAAGGGATTTTGCCGATTTCGGCCTATTGGTTAAAAAATGA
GCTGATTTAACAAAAATTTAACGCGAATTAATTCTGTGGAATGTGTGTCAGTTAGGGTGTGGAAAGTCCC
CAGGCTCCCCAGCAGGCAGAAGTATGCAAAGCATGCATCTCAATTAGTCAGCAACCAGGTGTGGAAAGTC
CCCAGGCTCCCCAGCAGGCAGAAGTATGCAAAGCATGCATCTCAATTAGTCAGCAACCATAGTCCCGCCC
CTAACTCCGCCCATCCCGCCCCTAACTCCGCCCAGTTCCGCCCATTCTCCGCCCCATGGCTGACTAATTT
TTTTTATTTATGCAGAGGCCGAGGCCGCCTCTGCCTCTGAGCTATTCCAGAAGTAGTGAGGAGGCTTTTT
TGGAGGCCTAGGCTTTTGCAAAAAGCTCCCGGGAGCTTGTATATCCATTTTCGGATCTGATCAAGAGACA
GGATGAGGATCGTTTCGCATGATTGAACAAGATGGATTGCACGCAGGTTCTCCGGCCGCTTGGGTGGAGA
GGCTATTCGGCTATGACTGGGCACAACAGACAATCGGCTGCTCTGATGCCGCCGTGTTCCGGCTGTCAGC
GCAGGGGCGCCCGGTTCTTTTTGTCAAGACCGACCTGTCCGGTGCCCTGAATGAACTGCAGGACGAGGCA
GCGCGGCTATCGTGGCTGGCCACGACGGGCGTTCCTTGCGCAGCTGTGCTCGACGTTGTCACTGAAGCGG
GAAGGGACTGGCTGCTATTGGGCGAAGTGCCGGGGCAGGATCTCCTGTCATCTCACCTTGCTCCTGCCGA
GAAAGTATCCATCATGGCTGATGCAATGCGGCGGCTGCATACGCTTGATCCGGCTACCTGCCCATTCGAC
CACCAAGCGAAACATCGCATCGAGCGAGCACGTACTCGGATGGAAGCCGGTCTTGTCGATCAGGATGATC
TGGACGAAGAGCATCAGGGGCTCGCGCCAGCCGAACTGTTCGCCAGGCTCAAGGCGCGCATGCCCGACGG
CGAGGATCTCGTCGTGACCCATGGCGATGCCTGCTTGCCGAATATCATGGTGGAAAATGGCCGCTTTTCT
GGATTCATCGACTGTGGCCGGCTGGGTGTGGCGGACCGCTATCAGGACATAGCGTTGGCTACCCGTGATA
TTGCTGAAGAGCTTGGCGGCGAATGGGCTGACCGCTTCCTCGTGCTTTACGGTATCGCCGCTCCCGATTC
GCAGCGCATCGCCTTCTATCGCCTTCTTGACGAGTTCTTCTGAGCGGGACTCTGGGGTTCGAAATGACCG
ACCAAGCGACGCCCAACCTGCCATCACGAGATTTCGATTCCACCGCCGCCTTCTATGAAAGGTTGGGCTT
CGGAATCGTTTTCCGGGACGCCGGCTGGATGATCCTCCAGCGCGGGGATCTCATGCTGGAGTTCTTCGCC
CACCCCAACTTGTTTATTGCAGCTTATAATGGTTACAAATAAAGCAATAGCATCACAAATTTCACAAATA
AAGCATTTTTTTCACTGCATTCTAGTTGTGGTTTGTCCAAACTCATCAATGTATCTTATCATGTCTGTAT
ACCGTCGACCTCTAGCTAGAGCTTGGCGTAATCATGGTCATAGCTGTTTCCTGTGTGAAATTGTTATCCG
CTCACAATTCCACACAACATACGAGCCGGAAGCATAAAGTGTAAAGCCTGGGGTGCCTAATGAGTGAGCT
AACTCACATTAATTGCGTTGCGCTCACTGCCCGCTTTCCAGTCGGGAAACCTGTCGTGCCAGCTGCATTA
ATGAATCGGCCAACGCGCGGGGAGAGGCGGTTTGCGTATTGGGCGCTCTTCCGCTTCCTCGCTCACTGAC
TCGCTGCGCTCGGTCGTTCGGCTGCGGCGAGCGGTATCAGCTCACTCAAAGGCGGTAATACGGTTATCCA
CAGAATCAGGGGATAACGCAGGA
